Addgene plasmid #173441: pBHM2404
Purpose: pRS316-mNeonGreen-CBP-2XFLAG-NAT1, contains C. neoformans optimized mNeonGreen and NAT1 marker for use as PCR template
Depositing lab: Hiten Madhani. Depositing organization: University of California, San Francisco (UCSF). Publication: Short homology-directed repair using optimized Cas9 in the pathogen Cryptococcus neoformans enables rapid gene deletion and tagging. Huang MY, Joshi MB, Boucher MJ, Lee S, Loza LC, Gaylord EA, Doering TL, Madhani HD. Genetics. 2021 Oct 23. pii: 6409193. doi: 10.1093/genetics/iyab180. PubMed 34791226.
Backbone
  Vector backbone: pRS316
  Backbone size w/o insert (bp): 4887
  Total vector size (bp): 7736
  Vector type: Bacterial Expression, Yeast Expression
  Selectable markers: URA3
Growth in bacteria
  Bacterial resistance: Ampicillin, 100 μg/mL
  Growth temperature: 37°C
  Growth strain: DH5alpha
  Copy number: High Copy
Gene/Insert
  Gene/Insert name: mNeonGreen-CBP-2XFLAG-NAT1
  Insert size (bp): 2904
  Tag / fusion protein: CBP-2xFLAG (C terminal on insert)
Terms and licenses: Academic/Nonprofit Terms; Industry Terms: Not Available to Industry
How to cite: pBHM2404 was a gift from Hiten Madhani (Addgene plasmid # 173441 ; http://n2t.net/addgene:173441 ; RRID:Addgene_173441)
