[The description below was written by a language model from this plasmid's Addgene catalogue record and pLannotate feature annotations shown in this document.]
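Description:
pBHM2404 is a tagging-cassette template plasmid built on pRS316, an E. coli–S. cerevisiae shuttle backbone. It is propagated in bacteria through a high-copy ColE1/pUC-type origin with ampicillin resistance (AmpR). It retains the budding-yeast features of the backbone, namely the URA3 auxotrophic marker (counterselectable with 5-FOA) and a CEN/ARS element for low-copy centromeric maintenance, together with an f1 origin. The insert sits in the pBluescript-derived cloning region, interrupting lacZα, and is flanked by the T7 and T3 promoters. The catalogue lists the plasmid at about 7.7 kb, which agrees closely with the sequenced record.

The roughly 2.9 kb insert consists of an mNeonGreen coding sequence that the record describes as optimized for Cryptococcus neoformans. It is followed in frame by a calmodulin-binding peptide and a FLAG epitope segment, which the catalogue lists as 2xFLAG and the annotation software matched as a fragment of a longer FLAG array. Downstream lies the NAT1 gene, encoding nourseothricin acetyltransferase, which serves as a dominant drug-resistance marker. There are unannotated stretches between the tag and NAT1 and after NAT1. These probably hold terminator and promoter sequences for the marker, but the record does not identify them. No promoter is placed upstream of mNeonGreen for expression in the fungus, which fits the intended use.

According to the deposit information, the plasmid is not meant to be an expression vector. It serves as a PCR template: the mNeonGreen-CBP-2xFLAG-NAT1 module is amplified with primers carrying short homology arms. The product is then integrated at a chosen C. neoformans locus by Cas9-assisted homology-directed repair. This gives C-terminal fluorescent and affinity tagging of endogenous genes, with transformants selected on nourseothricin.
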