Features (pLannotate 1.2.2; 22 found; start..end, strand, type, name):
    137..186     +  misc_feature   bom (fragment): basis of mobility region from pBR322
    194..409     +  promoter       URA3 promoter: S. cerevisiae URA3
    410..1213    +  CDS            URA3: orotidine-5'-phosphate decarboxylase, required for uracil biosynthesis; S. cerevisiae URA3; yeast auxotrophic marker, counterselectable with 5-fluoroorotic acid (5-FOA)
   1292..1343    +  misc_feature   bom (fragment): basis of mobility region from pBR322
   1371..1799    -  rep_origin     f1 ori (sequence partly withheld): f1 bacteriophage origin of replication; arrow indicates direction of (+) strand synthesis
   1803..1960    -  CDS            lacZα (fragment): LacZα fragment of β-galactosidase; lacZ fragment
   1963..1981    +  promoter       T7 promoter: promoter for bacteriophage T7 RNA polymerase
   2040..2747    +  CDS            mNeonGreen: mNeonGreen is a basic (constitutively fluorescent) green/yellow fluorescent protein published in 2013, derived from Branchiostoma lanceolatum. It is reported to be a very rapidly-maturing monomer with moderate acid sensitivity.
   2767..2837    +  CDS            CBP (fragment): calmodulin-binding peptide derived from skeletal muscle myosin light chain kinase; binds calmodulin with nanomolar affinity in the presence of calcium
   2862..2890    +  CDS            5xFLAG (fragment): five tandem FLAG® epitope tags
   4070..4633    +  CDS            NrsR: nourseothricin acetyltransferase; Streptomyces noursei nat1; confers resistance to nourseothricin
   4910..4945    +  misc_feature   MCS (fragment): pBluescript multiple cloning site
   4957..4975    -  promoter       T3 promoter: promoter for bacteriophage T3 RNA polymerase
   5020..5036    -  protein_bind   lac operator: The lac repressor binds to the lac operator to inhibit transcription in E. coli. This inhibition can be relieved by adding lactose or isopropyl-β-D-thiogalactopyranoside (IPTG). lac repressor encoded by lacI
   5044..5074    -  promoter       lac promoter: promoter for the E. coli lac operon
   5089..5110    -  protein_bind   CAP binding site: CAP binding activates transcription in the presence of cAMP. E. coli catabolite activator protein
   5123..5215    -  CDS            lacI (fragment): lac repressor; lacI; The lac repressor binds to the lac operator to inhibit transcription in E. coli. This inhibition can be relieved by adding lactose or isopropyl-β-D-thiogalactopyranoside (IPTG).
   5398..5986    -  rep_origin     ori: high-copy-number ColE1/pMB1/pBR322/pUC origin of replication
   6157..7017    -  CDS            AmpR: β-lactamase; bla; confers resistance to ampicillin, carbenicillin, and related antibiotics
   7018..7122    -  promoter       AmpR promoter: bla
   7159..7662    +  misc_feature   CEN/ARS: S. cerevisiae CEN6 centromere fused to an autonomously replicating sequence
   7730..35      +  CDS            rop (fragment) (across the origin): Rop protein, which maintains plasmids at low copy number; rop
>Addgene plasmid #173441 | pBHM2404 | addgene full sequence | sequence record 341226 | Addgene NGS Result
TCGCGCGTTTCGGTGATGACGGTGAAAACCTCTGACACATGCAGCTCCCGGAGACGGTCACAGCTTGTCT
GTAAGCGGATGCCGGGAGCAGACAAGCCCGTCAGGGCGCGTCAGCGGGTGTTGGCGGGTGTCGGGGCTGG
CTTAACTATGCGGCATCAGAGCAGATTGTACTGAGAGTGCACCATACCACCTTTTCAATTCATCATTTTT
TTTTTATTCTTTTTTTTGATTTCGGTTTCCTTGAAATTTTTTTGATTCGGTAATCTCCGAACAGAAGGAA
GAACGAAGGAAGGAGCACAGACTTAGATTGGTATATATACGCATATGTAGTGTTGAAGAAACATGAAATT
GCCCAGTATTCTTAACCCAACTGCACAGAACAAAAACCTGCAGGAAACGAAGATAAATCATGTCGAAAGC
TACATATAAGGAACGTGCTGCTACTCATCCTAGTCCTGTTGCTGCCAAGCTATTTAATATCATGCACGAA
AAGCAAACAAACTTGTGTGCTTCATTGGATGTTCGTACCACCAAGGAATTACTGGAGTTAGTTGAAGCAT
TAGGTCCCAAAATTTGTTTACTAAAAACACATGTGGATATCTTGACTGATTTTTCCATGGAGGGCACAGT
TAAGCCGCTAAAGGCATTATCCGCCAAGTACAATTTTTTACTCTTCGAAGACAGAAAATTTGCTGACATT
GGTAATACAGTCAAATTGCAGTACTCTGCGGGTGTATACAGAATAGCAGAATGGGCAGACATTACGAATG
CACACGGTGTGGTGGGCCCAGGTATTGTTAGCGGTTTGAAGCAGGCGGCAGAAGAAGTAACAAAGGAACC
TAGAGGCCTTTTGATGTTAGCAGAATTGTCATGCAAGGGCTCCCTATCTACTGGAGAATATACTAAGGGT
ACTGTTGACATTGCGAAGAGCGACAAAGATTTTGTTATCGGCTTTATTGCTCAAAGAGACATGGGTGGAA
GAGATGAAGGTTACGATTGGTTGATTATGACACCCGGTGTGGGTTTAGATGACAAGGGAGACGCATTGGG
TCAACAGTATAGAACCGTGGATGATGTGGTCTCTACAGGATCTGACATTATTATTGTTGGAAGAGGACTA
TTTGCAAAGGGAAGGGATGCTAAGGTAGAGGGTGAACGTTACAGAAAAGCAGGCTGGGAAGCATATTTGA
GAAGATGCGGCCAGCAAAACTAAAAAACTGTATTATAAGTAAATGCATGTATACTAAACTCACAAATTAG
AGCTTCAATTTAATTATATCAGTTATTACCCTATGCGGTGTGAAATACCGCACAGATGCGTAAGGAGAAA
ATACCGCATCAGGAAATTGTAAGCGTTAATATTTTGTTAAAATTCGCGTTAAATTTTTGTTAAATCAGCT
CATTTTTTAACCAATAGGCCGAAATCGGCAAAATCCCTTATAAATCAAAAGAATAGACCGAGATAGGGT
[37 nt withheld, positions 1470-1506]
AAAGAACGTGGACTCCAACGTCAAAGG
[49 nt withheld, positions 1534-1582]
T
[91 nt withheld, positions 1584-1674]
G
[124 nt withheld, positions 1676-1799]
CCATTCGCCATTCAGGCTGCGCAACTGTTGGGAAGGGCGATCGGTGCGGGCCTCTTCGCTATTACGCCAG
CTGGCGAAAGGGGGATGTGCTGCAAGGCGATTAAGTTGGGTAACGCCAGGGTTTTCCCAGTCACGACGTT
GTAAAACGACGGCCAGTGAATTGTAATACGACTCACTATAGGGCGAATTGGAGCTCCAGGTGGCGGACTC
GAAGTCTTGTTCCAAGGTCCTGGATCTGGTATGGTCTCCAAGGGTGAGGAGGACAACATGGCCTCCCTCC
CCGCCACCCACGAGCTCCACATCTTCGGTTCCATCAACGGTGTCGACTTCGACATGGTCGGTCAGGGTAC
CGGTAACCCCAACGACGGTTACGAGGAGCTCAACCTCAAGTCCACCAAGGGTGACCTCCAGTTCTCCCCC
TGGATCCTCGTCCCCCACATCGGTTACGGTTTCCACCAGTACCTCCCCTACCCCGACGGTATGTCCCCCT
TCCAGGCCGCCATGGTCGACGGTTCCGGTTACCAGGTCCACCGAACCATGCAGTTCGAGGACGGTGCCTC
CCTCACCGTCAACTACCGATACACCTACGAGGGTTCCCACATCAAGGGTGAGGCCCAGGTCAAGGGTACC
GGTTTCCCCGCCGACGGTCCCGTCATGACCAACTCCCTCACCGCCGCCGACTGGTGTCGATCCAAGAAGA
CCTACCCCAACGACAAGACCATCATCTCCACCTTCAAGTGGTCCTACACCACCGGTAACGGTAAGCGATA
CCGATCCACCGCCCGAACCACCTACACCTTCGCCAAGCCCATGGCCGCCAACTACCTCAAGAACCAGCCC
ATGTACGTCTTCCGAAAGACCGAGCTCAAGCACTCCAAGACCGAGCTCAACTTCAAGGAGTGGCAGAAGG
CCTTCACCGACGTCATGGGTATGGACGAGCTCTACAAGGGGTCAGGGTCAAAGAGAAGATGGAAAAAGAA
TTTCATAGCCGTCTCAGCAGCCAACCGCTTTAAGAAAATCTCATCCTCCGGGGCACTTGGGTCAGGGTCA
GATTATAAAGATGACGATGACAAGGATTATAAAGATGACGATGACAAGTAATCTGGACATGTCAATTGTA
CACTGCCTTATAATGCCCCATGCACTTCCAGTATTAGTCATTTGAAGCGTTGAAAGATCTCTTGGCAGTG
TGATCATGGAAACAATCCCAAACAGCAGCAAACTGAAAACGTTCTGGTATGCAATCCATCCCATCGTACA
AGCTCTCCAAATACCTCTTCCAATCCAAAAACGGTTTAGATGAAAGTCTCGTCTGATGCACTTGTTAGTG
ACACCCCAGAATTTGATGATCTTCGACTCACCTCGAGCGGCCGCCAGTGTGATGGATATCTGCAGAATTC
GCCCTTGAATAGAGTCACTTTTGCTAGGCTGCGAGGATGTGAGCTGGAGAGCGGCGCACGGGAAGGGGAG
GACTCACATAAGCATGCAGGATTCGAGTGGCATGGTGTGCACTGAGTGTATGGTTGTCGGAGGAGAGGAT
GATGGTAACAACAATAGCAGCAACGTCACTCGACGCGCGTCCGGTGTGCCACACGGGGTAACGCCGAGTC
GCCGTCAGGGTCGCCGAGACCACTCTCACAGCGTCACCGTTGGCACCAGCTCAGCTTACAGCTTCTATCC
TCCGCCAGCATCCACATACATCCCCTATACCGCATCCCCCACCCACTGCCCAAGGTGAGTCATCTTCCCG
CCCCCTTCCCTTGCCCGCCACTCAGTCCTCCATCCTCCACTAATCCACCTTATCGCACCCACCGCCTATC
GCACATCCGAGCACAATGCTGGGCCTGCCAGGGGCTGCTAGATGGTGCTCTCCCCACGCTGATCTGCATG
CCGGCCATTGGATCATGGGTGCTAGGTGCTGGGTGCTGGATGTTGGATGCTGGATGCTGGGTGCACGCTT
GGTCATTTCCTTCCAGGATTGACGGTCGCCGAGAGGACGACGTGGCGTTCGACAACGAGGGCCGATAGCA
CCGCATCGCCTCGACCTGCATCCATCTCGCCTTGTCCTTTTGGTGCAACAATCCATCCGTGCTGGTGCCA
CACGCATAGCTGGAAGAGATGGATGTGCGTTGAACAGAGCTGCCGTCAGGACTTTTTGGTGCACGGACCC
TATTGTCCTCCCCAATCTTCACCGCGTCTCCTAATATGCAGCCTCTTTGCTAATTGTCTTTTTCCATTAG
TAAACTCGCCCAACATGTCTATGGCGGCCGCCACTCTTGACGACACGGCTTACCGGTACCGCACCAGTGT
CCCGGGGGACGCCGAGGCCATCGAGGCACTGGATGGGTCCTTCACCACCGACACCGTCTTCCGCGTCACC
GCCACCGGGGACGGCTTCACCCTGCGGGAGGTGCCGGTGGACCCGCCCCTGACCAAGGTGTTCCCCGACG
ACGAATCGGACGACGAATCGGACGACGGGGAGGACGGCGACCCGGACTCCCGGACGTTCGTCGCGTACGG
GGACGACGGCGACCTGGCGGGCTTCGTGGTCGTCTCGTACTCCGGCTGGAACCGCCGGCTGACCGTCGAG
GACATCGAGGTCGCCCCGGAGCACCGGGGGCACGGGGTCGGGCGCGCGTTGATGGGGCTCGCGACGGAGT
TCGCCCGCGAGCGGGGCGCCGGGCACCTCTGGCTGGAGGTCACCAACGTTAACGCACCGGCTATCCACGC
GTACCGGCGGATGGGGTTCACCCTCTGCGGCCTGGACACCGCCCTGTACGACGGCACCGCCTCGGACGGC
GAGCAGGCGCTCTACATGAGCATGCCCTGCCCCTAAGAATTCGTGAAGGCGGTAAGGGGTTAATTTTCCT
TAGAGGGTGTATATATACATATTAGAGAAGTGATACAATTTTAGCACACTGCGAATTCGAGACAGACATC
GTGTCAATCATCTTTTTTGACATTATATGCCCATTAATCTATCTACAGACAACAATACCATCCTTCCCAC
CCTCAGCAACGCCGTTGAATCCTCAGGATCTTCATGGCTCCTTGTCTCTGAAACCAGGAAGCTAGTTTCT
ACATCTCTTCCGTGTTAATACAGATAAACCATCGATACCGTCGACCTCGAGGGGGGGCCCGGTACCAGCT
TTTGTTCCCTTTAGTGAGGGTTAATTTCGAGCTTGGCGTAATCATGGTCATAGCTGTTTCCTGTGTGAAA
TTGTTATCCGCTCACAATTCCACACAACATACGAGCCGGAAGCATAAAGTGTAAAGCCTGGGGTGCCTAA
TGAGTGAGCTAACTCACATTAATTGCGTTGCGCTCACTGCCCGCTTTCCAGTCGGGAAACCTGTCGTGCC
AGCTGCATTAATGAATCGGCCAACGCGCGGGGAGAGGCGGTTTGCGTATTGGGCGCTCTTCCGCTTCCTC
GCTCACTGACTCGCTGCGCTCGGTCGTTCGGCTGCGGCGAGCGGTATCAGCTCACTCAAAGGCGGTAATA
CGGTTATCCACAGAATCAGGGGATAACGCAGGAAAGAACATGTGAGCAAAAGGCCAGCAAAAGGCCAGGA
ACCGTAAAAAGGCCGCGTTGCTGGCGTTTTTCCATAGGCTCCGCCCCCCTGACGAGCATCACAAAAATCG
ACGCTCAAGTCAGAGGTGGCGAAACCCGACAGGACTATAAAGATACCAGGCGTTTCCCCCTGGAAGCTCC
CTCGTGCGCTCTCCTGTTCCGACCCTGCCGCTTACCGGATACCTGTCCGCCTTTCTCCCTTCGGGAAGCG
TGGCGCTTTCTCATAGCTCACGCTGTAGGTATCTCAGTTCGGTGTAGGTCGTTCGCTCCAAGCTGGGCTG
TGTGCACGAACCCCCCGTTCAGCCCGACCGCTGCGCCTTATCCGGTAACTATCGTCTTGAGTCCAACCCG
GTAAGACACGACTTATCGCCACTGGCAGCAGCCACTGGTAACAGGATTAGCAGAGCGAGGTATGTAGGCG
GTGCTACAGAGTTCTTGAAGTGGTGGCCTAACTACGGCTACACTAGAAGAACAGTATTTGGTATCTGCGC
TCTGCTGAAGCCAGTTACCTTCGGAAAAAGAGTTGGTAGCTCTTGATCCGGCAAACAAACCACCGCTGGT
AGCGGTGGTTTTTTTGTTTGCAAGCAGCAGATTACGCGCAGAAAAAAAGGATCTCAAGAAGATCCTTTGA
TCTTTTCTACGGGGTCTGACGCTCAGTGGAACGAAAACTCACGTTAAGGGATTTTGGTCATGAGATTATC
AAAAAGGATCTTCACCTAGATCCTTTTAAATTAAAAATGAAGTTTTAAATCAATCTAAAGTATATATGAG
TAAACTTGGTCTGACAGTTACCAATGCTTAATCAGTGAGGCACCTATCTCAGCGATCTGTCTATTTCGTT
CATCCATAGTTGCCTGACTCCCCGTCGTGTAGATAACTACGATACGGGAGGGCTTACCATCTGGCCCCAG
TGCTGCAATGATACCGCGAGACCCACGCTCACCGGCTCCAGATTTATCAGCAATAAACCAGCCAGCCGGA
AGGGCCGAGCGCAGAAGTGGTCCTGCAACTTTATCCGCCTCCATCCAGTCTATTAATTGTTGCCGGGAAG
CTAGAGTAAGTAGTTCGCCAGTTAATAGTTTGCGCAACGTTGTTGCCATTGCTACAGGCATCGTGGTGTC
ACGCTCGTCGTTTGGTATGGCTTCATTCAGCTCCGGTTCCCAACGATCAAGGCGAGTTACATGATCCCCC
ATGTTGTGCAAAAAAGCGGTTAGCTCCTTCGGTCCTCCGATCGTTGTCAGAAGTAAGTTGGCCGCAGTGT
TATCACTCATGGTTATGGCAGCACTGCATAATTCTCTTACTGTCATGCCATCCGTAAGATGCTTTTCTGT
GACTGGTGAGTACTCAACCAAGTCATTCTGAGAATAGTGTATGCGGCGACCGAGTTGCTCTTGCCCGGCG
TCAATACGGGATAATACCGCGCCACATAGCAGAACTTTAAAAGTGCTCATCATTGGAAAACGTTCTTCGG
GGCGAAAACTCTCAAGGATCTTACCGCTGTTGAGATCCAGTTCGATGTAACCCACTCGTGCACCCAACTG
ATCTTCAGCATCTTTTACTTTCACCAGCGTTTCTGGGTGAGCAAAAACAGGAAGGCAAAATGCCGCAAAA
AAGGGAATAAGGGCGACACGGAAATGTTGAATACTCATACTCTTCCTTTTTCAATATTATTGAAGCATTT
ATCAGGGTTATTGTCTCATGAGCGGATACATATTTGAATGTATTTAGAAAAATAAACAAATAGGGGTTCC
GCGCACATTTCCCCGAAAAGTGCCACCTGGGTCCTTTTCATCACGTGCTATAAAAATAATTATAATTTAA
ATTTTTTAATATAAATATATAAATTAAAAATAGAAAGTAAAAAAAGAAATTAAAGAAAAAATAGTTTTTG
TTTTCCGAAGATGTAAAAGACTCTAGGGGGATCGCCAACAAATACTACCTTTTATCTTGCTCTTCCTGCT
CTCAGGTATTAATGCCGAATTGTTTCATCTTGTCTGTGTAGAAGACCACACACGAAAATCCTGTGATTTT
ACATTTTACTTATCGTTAATCGAATGTATATCTATTTAATCTGCTTTTCTTGTCTAATAAATATATATGT
AAAGTACGCTTTTTGTTGAAATTTTTTAAACCTTTGTTTATTTTTTTTTCTTCATTCCGTAACTCTTCTA
CCTTCTTTATTTACTTTCTAAAATCCAAATACAAAACATAAAAATAAATAAACACAGAGTAAATTCCCAA
ATTATTCCATCATTAAAAGATACGAGGCGCGTGTAAGTTACAGGCAAGCGATCCGTCTAAGAAACCATTA
TTATCATGACATTAACCTATAAAAATAGGCGTATCACGAGGCCCTTTCGTC
